Addgene plasmid #1484: pPD95_18
Purpose: (Empty Backbone)
Depositing lab: Andrew Fire. Depositing organization: Carnegie Institution for Science.
Backbone
  Vector backbone: Unknown
  Backbone size (bp): 7617
  Vector type: Worm Expression
Growth in bacteria
  Bacterial resistance: Ampicillin, 100 μg/mL
  Growth temperature: 37°C
  Growth strain: DH5alpha
  Copy number: Unknown
Gene/Insert
  Gene/Insert name: None
  Tag / fusion protein: IVSA, ATG-SecSig, pes10
  Cloning method: Restriction Enzyme
Terms and licenses: Academic/Nonprofit Terms; Industry Terms: Not Available to Industry
Depositor comments: See Fire Lab Vector Kit Documentation 1995. Fire Lab Miniprep Number pPD95.18, Ligation number NONE.
How to cite: pPD95_18 was a gift from Andrew Fire (Addgene plasmid # 1484 ; http://n2t.net/addgene:1484 ; RRID:Addgene_1484)
