[The description below was written by a language model from this plasmid's Addgene catalogue record and pLannotate feature annotations shown in this document.]
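Description:
pPD95_18 is an empty-backbone vector for expression in the nematode Caenorhabditis elegans, belonging to the 1995 Fire Lab vector kit. The catalogue lists it at about 7.6 kb, with no insert and an unnamed parental backbone. The feature annotation shows a pUC/pBR322-type framework. It is propagated in E. coli through a high-copy ColE1/pMB1-type origin and selected with ampicillin via the bla gene and its own promoter. Remnants of the pUC lac region (lacI fragment, CAP site, lac promoter and operator, part of the pUC18/19 polylinker) and short rop and bom fragments are leftovers of the parental cloning vectors.

The functional payload is an E. coli lacZ (β-galactosidase) reporter. The annotation splits it into several segments, which is consistent with synthetic introns interrupting the coding region, a common device in this vector series, although the software does not label any introns. The catalogue's tag field lists three modules: IVSA, which appears to denote a synthetic intron; ATG-SecSig, a start codon with a secretion signal sequence fused to the reporter; and pes10, which is generally understood as the minimal pes-10 promoter used in enhancer-assay vectors. None of these three is annotated in the feature table, so their positions cannot be confirmed from it. The short trpS match upstream of lacZ and the aex-5 match downstream are fragmentary database hits. They probably reflect fusion-junction and 3′ flanking sequence rather than intended genes, and the record does not name the 3′ UTR.

The record states no specific purpose beyond empty backbone. The combination of parts suggests that candidate regulatory DNA is inserted by restriction cloning upstream of the basal promoter, so that expression patterns can be read out as β-galactosidase activity in transgenic worms.
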