Features (pLannotate 1.2.2; 15 found; start..end, strand, type, name):
     24..47      -  misc_feature   MCS (fragment): pUC18/19 multiple cloning site
    545..628     +  CDS            trpS (fragment): SYW_ECOLI - Experimental evidence at protein level: Swiss-Prot protein existence level 1. Catalyzes the attachment of tryptophan to tRNA(Trp). Amino acylates tRNA(Trp) with both L- and D-tryptophan, although D-tryptophan is a poor substrate (PubMed:10918062). From Escherichia coli (strain K12).
    633..765     +  CDS            lacZα (fragment): LacZα fragment of β-galactosidase; lacZ fragment
    817..1151    +  CDS            lacZ (fragment): β-galactosidase; lacZ
   1198..4188    +  CDS            lacZ: BGAL_ECOLI - Experimental evidence at protein level: Swiss-Prot protein existence level 1. From Escherichia coli (strain K12).
   4741..4893    +  CDS            aex-5 (fragment): AEX5_CAEEL - Also known as kpc-3 From Caenorhabditis elegans.
   5021..5056    +  CDS            rop (fragment): Rop protein, which maintains plasmids at low copy number; rop
   5158..5257    +  misc_feature   bom (fragment): basis of mobility region from pBR322
   5355..5459    +  promoter       AmpR promoter: bla
   5460..6320    +  CDS            AmpR: β-lactamase; bla; confers resistance to ampicillin, carbenicillin, and related antibiotics
   6491..7079    +  rep_origin     ori: high-copy-number ColE1/pMB1/pBR322/pUC origin of replication
   7262..7354    +  CDS            lacI (fragment): lac repressor; lacI; The lac repressor binds to the lac operator to inhibit transcription in E. coli. This inhibition can be relieved by adding lactose or isopropyl-β-D-thiogalactopyranoside (IPTG).
   7367..7388    +  protein_bind   CAP binding site: CAP binding activates transcription in the presence of cAMP. E. coli catabolite activator protein
   7403..7433    +  promoter       lac promoter: promoter for the E. coli lac operon
   7441..7457    +  protein_bind   lac operator: The lac repressor binds to the lac operator to inhibit transcription in E. coli. This inhibition can be relieved by adding lactose or isopropyl-β-D-thiogalactopyranoside (IPTG). lac repressor encoded by lacI
>Addgene plasmid #1484 | pPD95_18 | depositor full sequence | sequence record 95 | Author sequence
AAGCTTGCATGCCTGCAGGCCTTGGTCGACTCTAGAGGATCCCCGGGGATTGGCCAAAGGACCCAAAGGT
ATGTTTCGAATGATACTAACATAACATAGAACATTTTCAGGAGGACCCTTGCTTGGCTAGCAAAAATGCA
TAAGGTTTTGCTGGCACTGTTCTTTATCTTTCTGGCACCAGCATCCGCACTGGCAGTCTCCGAACCGGCC
TGCAGGATCGATTTTTTGCAAATTACGAGCGTTGTAGGGGGCGGAGCGATAGGTCCTATAGGTTTTGGTA
TATCATCATTCATTCATTCATTGGTACATTCATTTACCCACCTTCCTCTTTCTGAGCTTCTCTGGAGTTC
TGTGCTTCCTTTTTCCCTTATCTTTATACTGTAATTTTTAACTTTCAGGCATTGATTGGATCCCCGGGAT
TGGCCAAAGGACCCAAAGGTATGTTTCGAATGATACTAACATAACATAGAACATTTTCAGGAGGACCCTT
GCTTGGAGGGTACCGAGCTCAGAAAAAATGACTGCTCCAAAGAAGAAGCGTAAGGTACCGGTGGGTGAAG
ACCAGAAACAGCACCTCGAACTGAGCCGCGATATTGCCCAGCGTTTCAACGCGCTGTATGGCGAGATCGA
TCCCGTCGTTTTACAACGTCGTGACTGGGAAAACCCTGGCGTTACCCAACTTAATCGCCTTGCAGCACAT
CCCCCTTTCGCCAGCTGGCGTAATAGCGAAGAGGCCCGCACCGATCGCCCTTCCCAACAGTTGCGAAGGT
AAGTTTAAACAGATCCATACTAACTAACTTGTTCTGACATAATTTTCAGCTTGAATGGCGAATGGCGCTT
TGCCTGGTTTCCGGCACCAGAAGCGGTGCCGGAAAGCTGGCTGGAGTGCGATCTTCCTGAGGCCGATACT
GTCGTCGTCCCCTCAAACTGGCAGATGCACGGTTACGATGCGCCCATCTACACCAACGTGACCTATCCCA
TTACGGTCAATCCGCCGTTTGTTCCCACGGAGAATCCGACGGGTTGTTACTCGCTCACATTTAATGTTGA
TGAAAGCTGGCTACAGGAAGGCCAGACGCGAATTATTTTTGATGGCGTTAACTCGGCGTTTCATCTGTGG
TGCAACGGGCGCTGGGTCGGTTACGGCCAGGTAAGTTTAATTAAGTTGATACTAACTAACAAGATCTGAT
TAATTTTCAGGACAGTCGTTTGCCGTCTGAATTTGACCTGAGCGCATTTTTACGCGCCGGAGAAAACCGC
CTCGCGGTGATGGTGCTGCGCTGGAGTGACGGCAGTTATCTGGAAGATCAGGATATGTGGCGGATGAGCG
GCATTTTCCGTGACGTCTCGTTGCTGCATAAACCGACTACACAAATCAGCGATTTCCATGTTGCCACTCG
CTTTAATGATGATTTCTCCCGCGCTGTACTGGAGGCTGAAGTCCAGGTAAGTTTAAACAGGATCTTACTA
ACTAACATGCTAACACTGAATTTTCAGATGTGCGGCGAGTTGCGTGACTACCTACGGGTAACAGTTTCTT
TATGGCAGGGTGAAACGCAGGTCGCCAGCGGCACCGCGCCTTTCGGCGGTGAAATTATCGATGAGCGTGG
TGGTTATGCCGATCGCGTCACACTACGTCTGAACGTCGAAAACCCGAAACTGTGGAGCGCCGAAATCCCG
AATCTCTATCGTGCGGTGGTTGAACTGCACACCGCCGACGGCACGCTGATTGAAGCAGAAGCCTGCGATG
TCGGTTTCCGCGAGGTGCGGATTGAAAATGGTCTGCTGCTGCTGAACGGCAAGCCGTTGCTGATTCGAGG
CGTTAACCGTCACGAGCATCATCCTCTGCATGGTCAGGTCATGGATGAGCAGACGATGGTGCAGGATGTA
AGTTTAAACTATTCGTTACTAACTAACTTTAAACATTTAAATTTTCAGATCCTGCTGATGAAGCAGAACA
ACTTTAACGCCGTGCGCTGTTCGCATTATCCGAACCATCCGCTGTGGTACACGCTGTGCGACCGCTACGG
CCTGTATGTGGTGGATGAAGCCAATATTGAAACCCACGGCATGGTGCCAATGAATCGTCTGACCGATGAT
CCGCGCTGGCTACCGGCGATGAGCGAACGCGTAACGCGAATGGTGCAGCGCGATCGTAATCACCCGAGTG
TGATCATCTGGTCGCTGGGGAATGGTAAGTTTAAACAGTTGAATACTAACTAACGGAGATCTTTGAAATT
TTCAGAATCAGGCCACGGCGCTAATCACGACGCGCTGTATCGCTGGATCAAATCTGTCGATCCTTCCCGC
CCGGTGCAGTATGAAGGCGGCGGAGCCGACACCACGGCCACCGATATTATTTGCCCGATGTACGCGCGCG
TGGATGAAGACCAGCCCTTCCCGGCTGTGCCGAAATGGTCCATCAAAAAATGGCTTTCGCTACCTGGAGA
GACGCGCCCGCTGATTCTTTGCGAGGTAAGTTTAAACAGAACTCTACTAACTAACACATTAGATCCTAAT
TTTCAGTACGCTCACGCGATGGGCAACAGTCTTGGCGGTTTCGCTAAATACTGGCAGGCGTTTCGTCAGT
ATCCCCGTTTACAGGGCGGCTTCGTCTGGGACTGGGTGGATCAGTCGCTGATTAAATATGATGAAAACGG
CAACCCGTGGTCGGCTTACGGCGGTGATTTTGGCGATACGCCGAACGATCGCCAGTTCTGTATGAACGGT
CTGGTCTTTGCCGACCGCACGCCGCATCCAGCGTAAGTTTAAACAATAACCTACTAACTAACGTAGATAA
TTTAAATTTTCAGGCTGACGGAAGCAAAACACCAGCAGCAGTTTTTCCAGTTCCGTTTATCCGGGCAAAC
CATCGAAGTGACCAGCGAATACCTGTTCCGTCATAGCGATAACGAGCTCCTGCACTGGATGGTGGCGCTG
GATGGTAAGCCGCTGGCAAGCGGTGAAGTGCCTCTGGATGTCGCTCCACAAGGTAAACAGTTGATTGAAC
TGCCTGAACTACCGCAGCCGGAGAGCGCCGGGCAACTCTGGCTCACAGTACGCGTAGTGCAACCGAACGC
GACCGCATGGTCAGAAGCCGGGCACATCAGCGCATGGCAGCAGTGGAGGTAAGTTTAAACAAGATCCTAC
TAACTAACTCTACATTGATGAATTTTCAGACTGGCGGAAAACCTCAGTGTGACGCTCCCCGCCGCGTCCC
ACGCCATCCCGCATCTGACCACCAGCGAAATGGATTTTTGCATCGAGCTGGGTAATAAGCGTTGGCAATT
TAACCGCCAGTCAGGCTTTCTTTCACAGATGTGGATTGGCGATAAAAAACAACTGCTGACGCCGCTGCGC
GATCAGTTCACCCGTGCACCGCTGGATAACGACATTGGCGTAAGTGAAGCGACCCGCATTGACCCTAACG
CCTGGGTCGGTAAGTTTAAACAAAGTTGTACTAACTAACGAAGATCTTGATAATTTTCAGAACGCTGGAA
GGCGGCGGGCCATTACCAGGCCGAAGCAGCGTTGTTGCAGTGCACGGCAGATACACTTGCTGATGCGGTG
CTGATTACGACCGCTCACGCGTGGCAGCATCAGGGGAAAACCTTATTTATCAGCCGGAAAACCTACCGGA
TTGATGGTAGTGGTCAAATGGCGATTACCGTTGATGTTGAAGTGGCGAGCGATACACCGCATCCGGCGCG
GATTGGCCTGAACTGCCAGCTGGCGCAGGTAGCAGAGCGGGTAAACTGGCTCGGATTAGGGCCGCAAGAA
AACTATCCCGACCGCCTTACTGCCGCCTGTTTTGACCGCTGGGATCTGCCATTGTCAGACATGTAGTAAG
TTTAAACTTGATAGTACTAACTAACATGTTTCATTTAAATTTTCAGTACCCCGTACGTCTTCCCGAGCGA
AAACGGTCTGCGCTGCGGGACGCGCGAATTGAATTATGGCCCACACCAGTGGCGCGGCGACTTCCAGTTC
AACATCAGCCGCTACAGTCAACAGCAACTGATGGAAACCAGCCATCGCCATCTGCTGCACGCGGAAGAAG
GCACATGGCTGAATATCGACGGTTTCCATATGGGGATTGGTGGCGACGACTCCTGGAGCCCGTCAGTATC
GGCGGAATTCCAACTGAGCGCCGGTCGCTACCATTACCAACTTGTCTGGTGTCAAAAATAATAGGGGCCG
CTGTCATCAGAGTAAGTTTAAACTGAGTTCTACTAACTAACGAGTAATATTTAAATTTTCAGCATCTCGC
GCCCGTGCCTCTGACTTCTAAGTCCAATTACTCTTCAACATCCCTACATGCTCTTTCTCCCTGTGCTCCC
ACCCCCTATTTTTGTTATTATCAAAAAACTTCTCTTAATTTCTTTGTTTTTTAGCTTCTTTTAAGTCACC
TCTAACAATGAAATTGTGTAGATTCAAAAATAGAATTAATTCGTAATAAAAAGTCGAAAAAAATTGTGCT
CCCTCCCCCCATTAATAATAATTCTATCCCAAAATCTACACAATGTTCTGTGTACACTTCTTATGTTTTT
TACTTCTGATAAATTTTTTTGAAACATCATAGAAAAAACCGCACACAAAATACCTTATCATATGTTACGT
TTCAGTTTATGACCGCAATTTTTATTTCTTCGCACGTCTGGGCCTCTCATGACGTCAAATCATGCTCATC
GTGAAAAAGTTTTGGAGTATTTTTGGAATTTTTCAATCAAGTGAAAGTTTATGAAATTAATTTTCCTGCT
TTTGCTTTTTGGGGTTTCCCCTATTGTTTGTCAAGATTTCGAGGACGGCGTTTTTCTTGCTAAAATCACA
AGTATTGATGAGCACGATGCAAGAAAGATCGGAAGAAGGTTTGGGTTTGAGGCTCAGTGGAAGGTGAGTA
GAAGTTGATAATTTGAAAGTGGAGTAGTGTCTATGGGGTTTTTGCCTTAAATGACAGAATACATTCCCAA
TATACCAAACATAACTGTTTCCTACTAGTCGGCCGTACGGGCCCTTTCGTCTCGCGCGTTTCGGTGATGA
CGGTGAAAACCTCTGACACATGCAGCTCCCGGAGACGGTCACAGCTTGTCTGTAAGCGGATGCCGGGAGC
AGACAAGCCCGTCAGGGCGCGTCAGCGGGTGTTGGCGGGTGTCGGGGCTGGCTTAACTATGCGGCATCAG
AGCAGATTGTACTGAGAGTGCACCATATGCGGTGTGAAATACCGCACAGATGCGTAAGGAGAAAATACCG
CATCAGGCGGCCTTAAGGGCCTCGTGATACGCCTATTTTTATAGGTTAATGTCATGATAATAATGGTTTC
TTAGACGTCAGGTGGCACTTTTCGGGGAAATGTGCGCGGAACCCCTATTTGTTTATTTTTCTAAATACAT
TCAAATATGTATCCGCTCATGAGACAATAACCCTGATAAATGCTTCAATAATATTGAAAAAGGAAGAGTA
TGAGTATTCAACATTTCCGTGTCGCCCTTATTCCCTTTTTTGCGGCATTTTGCCTTCCTGTTTTTGCTCA
CCCAGAAACGCTGGTGAAAGTAAAAGATGCTGAAGATCAGTTGGGTGCACGAGTGGGTTACATCGAACTG
GATCTCAACAGCGGTAAGATCCTTGAGAGTTTTCGCCCCGAAGAACGTTTTCCAATGATGAGCACTTTTA
AAGTTCTGCTATGTGGCGCGGTATTATCCCGTATTGACGCCGGGCAAGAGCAACTCGGTCGCCGCATACA
CTATTCTCAGAATGACTTGGTTGAGTACTCACCAGTCACAGAAAAGCATCTTACGGATGGCATGACAGTA
AGAGAATTATGCAGTGCTGCCATAACCATGAGTGATAACACTGCGGCCAACTTACTTCTGACAACGATCG
GAGGACCGAAGGAGCTAACCGCTTTTTTGCACAACATGGGGGATCATGTAACTCGCCTTGATCGTTGGGA
ACCGGAGCTGAATGAAGCCATACCAAACGACGAGCGTGACACCACGATGCCTGTAGCAATGGCAACAACG
TTGCGCAAACTATTAACTGGCGAACTACTTACTCTAGCTTCCCGGCAACAATTAATAGACTGGATGGAGG
CGGATAAAGTTGCAGGACCACTTCTGCGCTCGGCCCTTCCGGCTGGCTGGTTTATTGCTGATAAATCTGG
AGCCGGTGAGCGTGGGTCTCGCGGTATCATTGCAGCACTGGGGCCAGATGGTAAGCCCTCCCGTATCGTA
GTTATCTACACGACGGGGAGTCAGGCAACTATGGATGAACGAAATAGACAGATCGCTGAGATAGGTGCCT
CACTGATTAAGCATTGGTAACTGTCAGACCAAGTTTACTCATATATACTTTAGATTGATTTAAAACTTCA
TTTTTAATTTAAAAGGATCTAGGTGAAGATCCTTTTTGATAATCTCATGACCAAAATCCCTTAACGTGAG
TTTTCGTTCCACTGAGCGTCAGACCCCGTAGAAAAGATCAAAGGATCTTCTTGAGATCCTTTTTTTCTGC
GCGTAATCTGCTGCTTGCAAACAAAAAAACCACCGCTACCAGCGGTGGTTTGTTTGCCGGATCAAGAGCT
ACCAACTCTTTTTCCGAAGGTAACTGGCTTCAGCAGAGCGCAGATACCAAATACTGTCCTTCTAGTGTAG
CCGTAGTTAGGCCACCACTTCAAGAACTCTGTAGCACCGCCTACATACCTCGCTCTGCTAATCCTGTTAC
CAGTGGCTGCTGCCAGTGGCGATAAGTCGTGTCTTACCGGGTTGGACTCAAGACGATAGTTACCGGATAA
GGCGCAGCGGTCGGGCTGAACGGGGGGTTCGTGCACACAGCCCAGCTTGGAGCGAACGACCTACACCGAA
CTGAGATACCTACAGCGTGAGCATTGAGAAAGCGCCACGCTTCCCGAAGGGAGAAAGGCGGACAGGTATC
CGGTAAGCGGCAGGGTCGGAACAGGAGAGCGCACGAGGGAGCTTCCAGGGGGAAACGCCTGGTATCTTTA
TAGTCCTGTCGGGTTTCGCCACCTCTGACTTGAGCGTCGATTTTTGTGATGCTCGTCAGGGGGGCGGAGC
CTATGGAAAAACGCCAGCAACGCGGCCTTTTTACGGTTCCTGGCCTTTTGCTGGCCTTTTGCTCACATGT
TCTTTCCTGCGTTATCCCCTGATTCTGTGGATAACCGTATTACCGCCTTTGAGTGAGCTGATACCGCTCG
CCGCAGCCGAACGACCGAGCGCAGCGAGTCAGTGAGCGAGGAAGCGGAAGAGCGCCCAATACGCAAACCG
CCTCTCCCCGCGCGTTGGCCGATTCATTAATGCAGCTGGCACGACAGGTTTCCCGACTGGAAAGCGGGCA
GTGAGCGCAACGCAATTAATGTGAGTTAGCTCACTCATTAGGCACCCCAGGCTTTACACTTTATGCTTCC
GGCTCGTATGTTGTGTGGAATTGTGAGCGGATAACAATTTCACACAGGAAACAGCTATGACCATGATTAC
GCCAAGCTGTAAGTTTAAACATGATCTTACTAACTAACTATTCTCATTTAAATTTTCAGAGCTTAAAAAT
GGCTGAAATCACTCACAACGATGGATACGCTAACAACTTGGAAATGAAAT
