>Addgene plasmid #1484 | pPD95_18 | addgene partial sequence | sequence record 16625 | 1484_m13reverse
NANTCNCATTTANATTTTCAGAGCTTAAAAATGGCTGAAATCACTCACAACGATGGATACGCTAACAACT
TGGAAATGAAATAAGCTTGCATGCCTGCAGGCCTTGGTCGACTCTAGAGGATCCCCGGGGATTGGCCAAA
GGACCCAAAGGTATGTTTCGAATGATACTAACATAACATAGAACATTTTCAGGAGGACCCTTGCTTGGCT
AGCAAAAATGCATAAGGTTTTGCTGGCACTGTTCTTTATCTTTCTGGCACCAGCATCCGCACTGGCAGTC
TCCGAACCGGCCTGCAGGTCGATTTTTTGCAAATTACGAGCGTTGTAGGGGGCGGAGCGATAGGTCCTAT
AGGTTTTGGTATATCATCATTCATTCATTCATTGGTACATTCATTTACCCACCTTCCTCTTTCTGAGCTT
CTCTGGAGTTCTGTGCTTCCTTTTTCCCTTATCTTTATACTGTAATTTTTAACTTTCAGGCATTGATTGG
ATCCCCGGGATTGGCCAAAGGACCCAAAGGTATGTTTCGAATGATACTAACATAACATAGAACATTTTCA
GGAGGACCCTTGCTTGGAGGGTACCGAGCTCAGAAAAAATGACTGCTCCAAAGAAGAAGCGTAAGGTACC
GGTGGGTGAAGACCAGAAACAGCACCTCGAACTGAGCCGCGATATTGCCCAGCGTTTCAACGCGCTGTAT
GGCGAGATCGATCCCGTCGTTTTACAACGTCGTGACTGGGAAAACCCTGGCGTTACCCAACTTAATCGCC
TTGCAGCACATCCCCCTTTCGCCAGCTGGCGTAATAGCGAAGAGGCCCGCACCGATCGCCCTTCCCAACA
GTTGCGAAGGTAAGTTTAAACAGATCCATACTAACTAACTTGTTCTGACATAATTTTCAGCTTGAATGGC
GAATGGCGCTTTGCCTGGTTTCCGGCACCAGAAGCGGTGCCGGAAAGCTGGCTGGAGTGCGATCTTCCTG
ANGCCGANACTGGNCGTCNTCCCCTCAAACTGGCANANGCACGGTTACNANGCGCCCATCTACNCCAACG
NGACNTATCCCATTACGGNCAATCCNCCGTTGGTTCCCNNGNAAAANCCAACGGGTGNTACNCNCCCCCA
TTTAAANGGTGAANAAAACTGGCTACNGGAAGNCCNANCCNAAATTTTTTTGAGGGGTTAACCCGGNTTT
TCCTTGGGGGGNACNGGGCCTGGGGNCGNTNCCGCCCNNAAATTTANTTAANTGGAACCACCAAAAAACC
GGATATTTTCGGNAANCCCTTNNCCCNNAAATTAACCAAACNA
